Addgene plasmid #138137: STEME-1
Purpose: Targeted simultaneous C-to-T and A-to-G in rice protoplasts
Depositing lab: Caixia Gao. Depositing organization: Institute of Genetics and Developmental Biology, Chinese Academy of Sciences.
Backbone
  Vector backbone: pJIT163
  Vector type: Plant Expression
Growth in bacteria
  Bacterial resistance: Ampicillin, 100 μg/mL
  Growth temperature: 37°C
  Growth strain: DH5alpha
  Copy number: High Copy
Gene/Insert
  Gene/Insert name: APOBEC3A-wtTadA-TadA7.10-nCas9-UGI-NLS
  Species: Synthetic
  Cloning method: Gibson Cloning
Terms and licenses: Academic/Nonprofit Terms; Industry Terms: Not Available to Industry
How to cite: STEME-1 was a gift from Caixia Gao (Addgene plasmid # 138137 ; http://n2t.net/addgene:138137 ; RRID:Addgene_138137)
