[The description below was written by a language model from this plasmid's Addgene catalogue record and pLannotate feature annotations shown in this document.]
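Description:
STEME-1 is a plant expression plasmid of about 11.3 kb built on the pJIT163 backbone. It encodes a dual cytosine and adenine base editor for transient use in rice protoplasts. In E. coli it is maintained through a high-copy ColE1/pUC-type origin and selected with ampicillin via the β-lactamase gene and its native promoter. Remnants of the lac promoter, operator, CAP site and a lacI fragment are left over from the cloning vector and have no evident role in the plant cassette. The feature table shows no plant selectable marker and no T-DNA borders, consistent with direct delivery into protoplasts rather than Agrobacterium-mediated transformation.

The payload is a single synthetic fusion gene driven by the maize polyubiquitin (Ubi) promoter, a strong constitutive promoter in monocots, and terminated by the cauliflower mosaic virus poly(A) signal. From the N-terminus, the open reading frame joins human APOBEC3A cytidine deaminase, a wild-type E. coli TadA domain, the evolved TadA7.10 adenosine deaminase, a Streptococcus pyogenes Cas9 nickase, the phage PBS2 uracil glycosylase inhibitor (UGI) and a nuclear localisation signal. The NLS is named in the insert but not annotated separately. When the nickase is guided to a target, APOBEC3A converts cytosines to uracil and the TadA pair converts adenines to inosine on the exposed single strand. UGI blocks uracil excision, and nicking of the opposite strand biases repair toward the edited bases. This yields simultaneous C-to-T and A-to-G changes within one editing window. No guide RNA cassette is annotated, so the sgRNA is presumably supplied from a separate construct.
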