Features (pLannotate 1.2.2; 14 found; start..end, strand, type, name):
     24..2010    +  promoter       Ubi promoter: maize polyubiquitin gene promoter
   2017..2613    +  CDS            APOBEC3A: ABC3A_HUMAN - Experimental evidence at protein level: Swiss-Prot protein existence level 1. DNA deaminase (cytidine deaminase) with restriction activity against viruses, foreign DNA and mobility of retrotransposons. Exhibits antiviral activity against adeno-associated virus (AAV) and human T- cell leukemia virus type 1 (HTLV-1) and may inhibit the mobility of LTR and non-LTR retrotransposons. Selectively targets single-stranded DNA and can deaminate both methylcytosine and cytosine in foreign DNA. Can induce somatic hypermutation in the nuclear and mitochondrial DNA. May also play a role in th
   2761..3234    +  CDS            tadA (fragment): TADA_ECOLI - Also known as yfhC. Experimental evidence at protein level: Swiss-Prot protein existence level 1. Catalyzes the deamination of adenosine to inosine at the wobble position 34 of tRNA(Arg2). Essential for cell viability. From Escherichia coli (strain K12).
   3355..3846    +  CDS            tadA: TADA_ECOLI - Also known as yfhC. Experimental evidence at protein level: Swiss-Prot protein existence level 1. Catalyzes the deamination of adenosine to inosine at the wobble position 34 of tRNA(Arg2). Essential for cell viability. From Escherichia coli (strain K12).
   3946..8046    +  CDS            cas9: CAS9_STRP1 - Also known as csn1 From Streptococcus pyogenes serotype M1.
   8113..8361    +  CDS            UGI: UNGI_BPPB2 - Experimental evidence at protein level: Swiss-Prot protein existence level 1. This protein binds specifically and reversibly to the host uracil-DNA glycosylase, preventing removal of uracil residues from PBS2 DNA by the host uracil-excision repair system. From Bacillus phage PBS2 (Bacteriophage PBS2).
   8452..8628    +  polyA_signal   CaMV poly(A) signal: cauliflower mosaic virus polyadenylation signal
   9204..9226    -  protein_bind   lac operator (fragment): The lac repressor binds to the lac operator to inhibit transcription in E. coli. This inhibition can be relieved by adding lactose or isopropyl-β-D-thiogalactopyranoside (IPTG). lac repressor encoded by lacI
   9230..9260    -  promoter       lac promoter: promoter for the E. coli lac operon
   9275..9296    -  protein_bind   CAP binding site: CAP binding activates transcription in the presence of cAMP. E. coli catabolite activator protein
   9309..9401    -  CDS            lacI (fragment): lac repressor; lacI; The lac repressor binds to the lac operator to inhibit transcription in E. coli. This inhibition can be relieved by adding lactose or isopropyl-β-D-thiogalactopyranoside (IPTG).
   9584..10172   -  rep_origin     ori: high-copy-number ColE1/pMB1/pBR322/pUC origin of replication
  10343..11203   -  CDS            AmpR: β-lactamase; bla; confers resistance to ampicillin, carbenicillin, and related antibiotics
  11204..11308   -  promoter       AmpR promoter: bla
>Addgene plasmid #138137 | STEME-1 | addgene full sequence | sequence record 320280 | Addgene NGS Result
CAAGCTAATTCGAGCTCGGTACCTGACCCGGTCGTGCCCCTCTCTAGAGATAATGAGCATTGCATGTCTA
AGTTATAAAAAATTACCACATATTTTTTTTGTCACACTTGTTTGAAGTGCAGTTTATCTATCTTTATACA
TATATTTAAACTTTACTCTACGAATAATATAATCTATAGTACTACAATAATATCAGTGTTTTAGAGAATC
ATATAAATGAACAGTTAGACATGGTCTAAAGGACAATTGAGTATTTTGACAACAGGACTCTACAGTTTTA
TCTTTTTAGTGTGCATGTGTTCTCCTTTTTTTTTGCAAATAGCTTCACCTATATAATACTTCATCCATTT
TATTAGTACATCCATTTAGGGTTTAGGGTTAATGGTTTTTATAGACTAATTTTTTTAGTACATCTATTTT
ATTCTATTTTAGCCTCTAAATTAAGAAAACTAAAACTCTATTTTAGTTTTTTTATTTAATAATTTAGATA
TAAAATAGAATAAAATAAAGTGACTAAAAATTAAACAAATACCCTTTAAGAAATTAAAAAAACTAAGGAA
ACATTTTTCTTGTTTCGAGTAGATAATGCCAGCCTGTTAAACGCCGTCGACGAGTCTAACGGACACCAAC
CAGCGAACCAGCAGCGTCGCGTCGGGCCAAGCGAAGCAGACGGCACGGCATCTCTGTCGCTGCCTCTGGA
CCCCTCTCGATCGAGAGTTCCGCTCCACCGTTGGACTTGCTCCGCTGTCGGCATCCAGAAATTGCGTGGC
GGAGCGGCAGACGTGAGCCGGCACGGCAGGCGGCCTCCTCCTCCTCTCACGGCACCGGCAGCTACGGGGG
ATTCCTTTCCCACCGCTCCTTCGCTTTCCCTTCCTCGCCCGCCGTAATAAATAGACACCCCCTCCACACC
CTCTTTCCCCAACCTCGTGTTGTTCGGAGCGCACACACACACAACCAGATCTCCCCCAAATCCACCCGTC
GGCACCTCCGCTTCAAGGTACGCCGCTCGTCCTCCCCCCCCCCCCCTCTCTACCTTCTCTAGATCGGCGT
TCCGGTCCATGGTTAGGGCCCGGTAGTTCTACTTCTGTTCATGTTTGTGTTAGATCCGTGTTTGTGTTAG
ATCCGTGCTGCTAGCGTTCGTACACGGATGCGACCTGTACGTCAGACACGTTCTGATTGCTAACTTGCCA
GTGTTTCTCTTTGGGGAATCCTGGGATGGCTCTAGCCGTTCCGCAGACGGGATCGATTTCATGATTTTTT
TTGTTTCGTTGCATAGGGTTTGGTTTGCCCTTTTCCTTTATTTCAATATATGCCGTGCACTTGTTTGTCG
GGTCATCTTTTCATGCTTTTTTTTGTCTTGGTTGTGATGATGTGGTCTGGTTGGGCGGTCGTTCTAGATC
GGAGTAGAATTAATTCTGTTTCAAACTACCTGGTGGATTTATTAATTTTGGATCTGTATGTGTGTGCCAT
ACATATTCATAGTTACGAATTGAAGATGATGGATGGAAATATCGATCTAGGATAGGTATACATGTTGATG
CGGGTTTTACTGATGCATATACAGAGATGCTTTTTGTTCGCTTGGTTGTGATGATGTGGTGTGGTTGGGC
GGTCGTTCATTCGTTCTAGATCGGAGTAGAATACTGTTTCAAACTACCTGGTGTATTTATTAATTTTGGA
ACTGTATGTGTGTGTCATACATCTTCATAGTTACGAGTTTAAGATGGATGGAAATATCGATCTAGGATAG
GTATACATGTTGATGTGGGTTTTACTGATGCATATACATGATGGCATATGCAGCATCTATTCATATGCTC
TAACCTTGAGTACCTATCTATTATAATAAACAAGTATGTTTTATAATTATTTTGATCTTGATATACTTGG
ATGATGGCATATGCAGCAGCTATATGTGGATTTTTTTAGCCCTGCCTTCATACGCTATTTATTTGCTTGG
TACTGTTTCTTTTGTCGATGCTCACCCTGTTGTTTGGTGTTACTTCTGCAAAGCTTATGGAGGCCAGCCC
GGCTAGCGGCCCAAGGCATCTCATGGACCCGCACATCTTCACCAGCAACTTCAACAACGGCATCGGCAGG
CACAAGACCTACTTGTGCTACGAGGTGGAGAGGCTCGACAACGGAACCTCCGTGAAGATGGACCAACACA
GGGGGTTCCTCCACAACCAAGCCAAGAACCTCCTCTGCGGCTTCTACGGCAGGCACGCCGAGTTGAGGTT
CCTCGACTTGGTGCCATCCCTCCAACTCGATCCAGCCCAAATCTACCGCGTGACCTGGTTCATCTCCTGG
TCCCCATGCTTCTCCTGGGGTTGCGCCGGCGAGGTTCGGGCTTTCCTCCAAGAAAACACCCACGTCCGCC
TCCGCATTTTCGCCGCCAGGATCTATGATTACGACCCTCTCTACAAGGAGGCCCTCCAGATGCTGCGGGA
CGCCGGTGCTCAGGTGAGTATCATGACCTACGACGAGTTCAAGCACTGCTGGGACACCTTCGTTGACCAC
CAGGGCTGCCCATTCCAACCATGGGACGGTCTGGATGAACACAGCCAAGCCTTGTCCGGCAGGCTCCGGG
CCATCCTCCAAAACCAGGGGAACTCCGGGAGCGAGACGCCAGGCACCTCCGAGTCGGCCACCCCAGAATC
TTCCGGCGGATCTTCTGGAGGATCTAGCGGCTCCGAGACACCAGGAACATCCGAATCCGCTACACCAGAG
TCTTCTGGAGGATCTAGCGGAGGATCTTCCGAGGTGGAGTTCTCTCACGAGTATTGGATGAGGCACGCTC
TTACACTTGCTAAGAGAGCTTGGGACGAAAGAGAAGTGCCAGTTGGCGCCGTTCTTGTGCATAATAATAG
GGTGATCGGCGAGGGTTGGAATAGACCAATTGGAAGGCATGATCCAACAGCTCACGCAGAGATTATGGCT
CTCAGACAAGGCGGCCTCGTTATGCAGAACTACAGGCTCATTGACGCTACACTCTACGTGACACTCGAAC
CTTGCGTTATGTGCGCCGGAGCTATGATTCATTCTAGGATTGGCAGGGTCGTGTTTGGAGCTAGGGACGC
TAAAACAGGAGCCGCCGGATCTCTTATGGACGTGTTGCATCATCCAGGCATGAACCATAGGGTGGAGATT
ACAGAGGGCATTCTTGCAGACGAGTGCGCTGCTCTTCTTTCCGATTTCTTCAGGATGAGAAGGCAGGAGA
TTAAGGCCCAGAAGAAGGCTCAGTCTTCTACAGATAGCGGAGGATCTTCCGGAGGATCTAGCGGCTCCGA
GACACCAGGAACATCCGAAAGCGCTACACCAGAATCTAGCGGAGGCTCTTCCGGAGGATCTTCTGAAGTG
GAGTTCTCCCACGAGTATTGGATGAGGCACGCTCTTACACTTGCTAAAAGGGCTAGGGACGAAAGGGAAG
TTCCAGTTGGAGCTGTTCTCGTGCTCAATAACAGGGTGATTGGCGAGGGTTGGAATAGAGCCATTGGACT
CCATGATCCAACAGCTCACGCAGAGATTATGGCTCTTAGACAAGGCGGCCTCGTTATGCAGAATTACAGA
CTCATCGACGCCACACTCTACGTTACCTTCGAACCTTGCGTTATGTGCGCCGGAGCTATGATCCATTCTA
GGATTGGCAGGGTCGTGTTCGGCGTTAGAAACGCTAAGACAGGAGCTGCAGGCTCTCTTATGGACGTTCT
TCATTACCCAGGCATGAATCATAGAGTGGAGATCACAGAAGGCATTCTTGCAGACGAGTGCGCAGCTCTC
CTTTGCTATTTCTTCAGGATGCCGAGGCAAGTTTTCAACGCTCAGAAGAAGGCCCAGTCTTCTACAGATT
CCGGCGGATCTTCTGGAGGATCTAGCGGCTCCGAGACACCAGGAACATCCGAATCCGCTACACCAGAGTC
TTCTGGAGGATCTAGCGGAGGATCTGACAAGAAGTACTCGATCGGCCTCGCCATTGGGACTAACTCTGTT
GGCTGGGCCGTGATCACCGACGAGTACAAGGTGCCCTCAAAGAAGTTCAAGGTCCTGGGCAACACCGATC
GGCATTCCATCAAGAAGAATCTCATTGGCGCTCTCCTGTTCGACAGCGGCGAGACGGCTGAGGCTACGCG
GCTCAAGCGCACCGCCCGCAGGCGGTACACGCGCAGGAAGAATCGCATCTGCTACCTGCAGGAGATTTTC
TCCAACGAGATGGCGAAGGTTGACGATTCTTTCTTCCACAGGCTGGAGGAGTCATTCCTCGTGGAGGAGG
ATAAGAAGCACGAGCGGCATCCAATCTTCGGCAACATTGTCGACGAGGTTGCCTACCACGAGAAGTACCC
TACGATCTACCATCTGCGGAAGAAGCTCGTGGACTCCACAGATAAGGCGGACCTCCGCCTGATCTACCTC
GCTCTGGCCCACATGATTAAGTTCAGGGGCCATTTCCTGATCGAGGGGGATCTCAACCCGGACAATAGCG
ATGTTGACAAGCTGTTCATCCAGCTCGTGCAGACGTACAACCAGCTCTTCGAGGAGAACCCCATTAATGC
GTCAGGCGTCGACGCGAAGGCTATCCTGTCCGCTAGGCTCTCGAAGTCTCGGCGCCTCGAGAACCTGATC
GCCCAGCTGCCGGGCGAGAAGAAGAACGGCCTGTTCGGGAATCTCATTGCGCTCAGCCTGGGGCTCACGC
CCAACTTCAAGTCGAATTTCGATCTCGCTGAGGACGCCAAGCTGCAGCTCTCCAAGGACACATACGACGA
TGACCTGGATAACCTCCTGGCCCAGATCGGCGATCAGTACGCGGACCTGTTCCTCGCTGCCAAGAATCTG
TCGGACGCCATCCTCCTGTCTGATATTCTCAGGGTGAACACCGAGATTACGAAGGCTCCGCTCTCAGCCT
CCATGATCAAGCGCTACGACGAGCACCATCAGGATCTGACCCTCCTGAAGGCGCTGGTCAGGCAGCAGCT
CCCCGAGAAGTACAAGGAGATCTTCTTCGATCAGTCGAAGAACGGCTACGCTGGGTACATTGACGGCGGG
GCCTCTCAGGAGGAGTTCTACAAGTTCATCAAGCCGATTCTGGAGAAGATGGACGGCACGGAGGAGCTGC
TGGTGAAGCTCAATCGCGAGGACCTCCTGAGGAAGCAGCGGACATTCGATAACGGCAGCATCCCACACCA
GATTCATCTCGGGGAGCTGCACGCTATCCTGAGGAGGCAGGAGGACTTCTACCCTTTCCTCAAGGATAAC
CGCGAGAAGATCGAGAAGATTCTGACTTTCAGGATCCCGTACTACGTCGGCCCACTCGCTAGGGGCAACT
CCCGCTTCGCTTGGATGACCCGCAAGTCAGAGGAGACGATCACGCCGTGGAACTTCGAGGAGGTGGTCGA
CAAGGGCGCTAGCGCTCAGTCGTTCATCGAGAGGATGACGAATTTCGACAAGAACCTGCCAAATGAGAAG
GTGCTCCCTAAGCACTCGCTCCTGTACGAGTACTTCACAGTCTACAACGAGCTGACTAAGGTGAAGTATG
TGACCGAGGGCATGAGGAAGCCGGCTTTCCTGTCTGGGGAGCAGAAGAAGGCCATCGTGGACCTCCTGTT
CAAGACCAACCGGAAGGTCACGGTTAAGCAGCTCAAGGAGGACTACTTCAAGAAGATTGAGTGCTTCGAT
TCGGTCGAGATCTCTGGCGTTGAGGACCGCTTCAACGCCTCCCTGGGGACCTACCACGATCTCCTGAAGA
TCATTAAGGATAAGGACTTCCTGGACAACGAGGAGAATGAGGATATCCTCGAGGACATTGTGCTGACACT
CACTCTGTTCGAGGACCGGGAGATGATCGAGGAGCGCCTGAAGACTTACGCCCATCTCTTCGATGACAAG
GTCATGAAGCAGCTCAAGAGGAGGAGGTACACCGGCTGGGGGAGGCTGAGCAGGAAGCTCATCAACGGCA
TTCGGGACAAGCAGTCCGGGAAGACGATCCTCGACTTCCTGAAGAGCGATGGCTTCGCGAACCGCAATTT
CATGCAGCTGATTCACGATGACAGCCTCACATTCAAGGAGGATATCCAGAAGGCTCAGGTGAGCGGCCAG
GGGGACTCGCTGCACGAGCATATCGCGAACCTCGCTGGCTCGCCAGCTATCAAGAAGGGGATTCTGCAGA
CCGTGAAGGTTGTGGACGAGCTGGTGAAGGTCATGGGCAGGCACAAGCCTGAGAACATCGTCATTGAGAT
GGCCCGGGAGAATCAGACCACGCAGAAGGGCCAGAAGAACTCACGCGAGAGGATGAAGAGGATCGAGGAG
GGCATTAAGGAGCTGGGGTCCCAGATCCTCAAGGAGCACCCGGTGGAGAACACGCAGCTGCAGAATGAGA
AGCTCTACCTGTACTACCTCCAGAATGGCCGCGATATGTATGTGGACCAGGAGCTGGATATTAACAGGCT
CAGCGATTACGACGTCGATCATATCGTTCCACAGTCATTCCTGAAGGATGACTCCATTGACAACAAGGTC
CTCACCAGGTCGGACAAGAACCGGGGCAAGTCTGATAATGTTCCTTCAGAGGAGGTCGTTAAGAAGATGA
AGAACTACTGGCGCCAGCTCCTGAATGCCAAGCTGATCACGCAGCGGAAGTTCGATAACCTCACAAAGGC
TGAGAGGGGCGGGCTCTCTGAGCTGGACAAGGCGGGCTTCATCAAGAGGCAGCTGGTCGAGACACGGCAG
ATCACTAAGCACGTTGCGCAGATTCTCGACTCACGGATGAACACTAAGTACGATGAGAATGACAAGCTGA
TCCGCGAGGTGAAGGTCATCACCCTGAAGTCAAAGCTCGTCTCCGACTTCAGGAAGGATTTCCAGTTCTA
CAAGGTTCGGGAGATCAACAATTACCACCATGCCCATGACGCGTACCTGAACGCGGTGGTCGGCACAGCT
CTGATCAAGAAGTACCCAAAGCTCGAGAGCGAGTTCGTGTACGGGGACTACAAGGTTTACGATGTGAGGA
AGATGATCGCCAAGTCGGAGCAGGAGATTGGCAAGGCTACCGCCAAGTACTTCTTCTACTCTAACATTAT
GAATTTCTTCAAGACAGAGATCACTCTGGCCAATGGCGAGATCCGGAAGCGCCCCCTCATCGAGACGAAC
GGCGAGACGGGGGAGATCGTGTGGGACAAGGGCAGGGATTTCGCGACCGTCAGGAAGGTTCTCTCCATGC
CACAAGTGAATATCGTCAAGAAGACAGAGGTCCAGACTGGCGGGTTCTCTAAGGAGTCAATTCTGCCTAA
GCGGAACAGCGACAAGCTCATCGCCCGCAAGAAGGACTGGGATCCGAAGAAGTACGGCGGGTTCGACAGC
CCCACTGTGGCCTACTCGGTCCTGGTTGTGGCGAAGGTTGAGAAGGGCAAGTCCAAGAAGCTCAAGAGCG
TGAAGGAGCTGCTGGGGATCACGATTATGGAGCGCTCCAGCTTCGAGAAGAACCCGATCGATTTCCTGGA
GGCGAAGGGCTACAAGGAGGTGAAGAAGGACCTGATCATTAAGCTCCCCAAGTACTCACTCTTCGAGCTG
GAGAACGGCAGGAAGCGGATGCTGGCTTCCGCTGGCGAGCTGCAGAAGGGGAACGAGCTGGCTCTGCCGT
CCAAGTATGTGAACTTCCTCTACCTGGCCTCCCACTACGAGAAGCTCAAGGGCAGCCCCGAGGACAACGA
GCAGAAGCAGCTGTTCGTCGAGCAGCACAAGCATTACCTCGACGAGATCATTGAGCAGATTTCCGAGTTC
TCCAAGCGCGTGATCCTGGCCGACGCGAATCTGGATAAGGTCCTCTCCGCGTACAACAAGCACCGCGACA
AGCCAATCAGGGAGCAGGCTGAGAATATCATTCATCTCTTCACCCTGACGAACCTCGGCGCCCCTGCTGC
TTTCAAGTACTTCGACACAACTATCGATCGCAAGAGGTACACAAGCACTAAGGAGGTCCTGGACGCGACC
CTCATCCACCAGTCGATTACCGGCCTCTACGAGACGCGCATCGACCTGTCTCAGCTCGGGGGCGACAAGC
GGCCAGCGGCGACGAAGAAGGCGGGGCAGGCGAAGAAGAAGAAGGAATTCTCCGGCGGCAGCACCAACCT
GTCCGACATCATCGAGAAGGAGACGGGCAAGCAACTCGTGATCCAGGAGAGCATCCTCATGCTGCCAGAG
GAGGTGGAGGAGGTCATCGGCAACAAGCCAGAGTCCGACATCCTGGTGCACACCGCCTACGACGAGTCCA
CCGACGAGAACGTCATGCTCCTGACCAGCGACGCCCCAGAGTACAAGCCATGGGCCCTCGTCATCCAGGA
CAGCAACGGGGAGAACAAGATCAAGATGCTGTCGGGGGGGAGCCCAAAGAAGAAGCGGAAGGTGTAGGAA
TTCGGTACGCTGAAATCACCAGTCTCTCTCTACAAATCTATCTCTCTCTATTTTCTCCATAAATAATGTG
TGAGTAGTTTCCCGATAAGGGAAATTAGGGTTCTTATAGGGTTTCGCTCATGTGTTGAGCATATAAGAAA
CCCTTAGTATGTATTTGTATTTGTAAAATACTTCTATCAATAAAATTTCTAATTCCTAAAACCAAAATCC
AGTACTAAAATCCAGATCTCCTAAAGTCCCTATAGATCTTTGTCGTGAATATAAACCAGACACGAGACGA
CTAAACCTGGAGCCCAGACGCCGTTCGAAGCTAGAAGTACCGCTTAGGCAGGAGGCCGTTAGGGAAAAGA
TGCTAAGGCAGGGTTGGTTACGTTGACTCCCCCGTAGGTTTGGTTTAAATATGATGAAGTGGACGGAAGG
AAGGAGGAAGACAAGGAAGGATAAGGTTGCAGGCCCTGTGCAAGGTAAGAAGATGGAAATTTGATAGAGG
TACGCTACTATACTTATACTATACGCTAAGGGAATGCTTGTATTTATACCCTATACCCCCTAATAACCCC
TTATCAATTTAAGAAATAATCCGCATAAGCCCCCGCTTAAAAATTGGTATCAGAGCCATGAATAGGTCTA
TGACCAAAACTCAAGAGGATAAAACCTCACCAAAATACGAAAGAGTTCTTAACTCTAAAGATAAAAGATC
TTTCAAGATCAAAACTAGTTCCCTCACACCGGTGACGGGGATCGCATGCGATATCTCGAGATCTAGCTTG
GCGTAATCATGGTCATAGCTGTTTCCTGTGTGAAATTGTTATCCGCTCACAATTCCACACAACATACGAG
CCGGAAGCATAAAGTGTAAAGCCTGGGGTGCCTAATGAGTGAGCTAACTCACATTAATTGCGTTGCGCTC
ACTGCCCGCTTTCCAGTCGGGAAACCTGTCGTGCCAGCTGCATTAATGAATCGGCCAACGCGCGGGGAGA
GGCGGTTTGCGTATTGGGCGCTCTTCCGCTTCCTCGCTCACTGACTCGCTGCGCTCGGTCGTTCGGCTGC
GGCGAGCGGTATCAGCTCACTCAAAGGCGGTAATACGGTTATCCACAGAATCAGGGGATAACGCAGGAAA
GAACATGTGAGCAAAAGGCCAGCAAAAGGCCAGGAACCGTAAAAAGGCCGCGTTGCTGGCGTTTTTCCAT
AGGCTCCGCCCCCCTGACGAGCATCACAAAAATCGACGCTCAAGTCAGAGGTGGCGAAACCCGACAGGAC
TATAAAGATACCAGGCGTTTCCCCCTGGAAGCTCCCTCGTGCGCTCTCCTGTTCCGACCCTGCCGCTTAC
CGGATACCTGTCCGCCTTTCTCCCTTCGGGAAGCGTGGCGCTTTCTCATAGCTCACGCTGTAGGTATCTC
AGTTCGGTGTAGGTCGTTCGCTCCAAGCTGGGCTGTGTGCACGAACCCCCCGTTCAGCCCGACCGCTGCG
CCTTATCCGGTAACTATCGTCTTGAGTCCAACCCGGTAAGACACGACTTATCGCCACTGGCAGCAGCCAC
TGGTAACAGGATTAGCAGAGCGAGGTATGTAGGCGGTGCTACAGAGTTCTTGAAGTGGTGGCCTAACTAC
GGCTACACTAGAAGAACAGTATTTGGTATCTGCGCTCTGCTGAAGCCAGTTACCTTCGGAAAAAGAGTTG
GTAGCTCTTGATCCGGCAAACAAACCACCGCTGGTAGCGGTGGTTTTTTTGTTTGCAAGCAGCAGATTAC
GCGCAGAAAAAAAGGATCTCAAGAAGATCCTTTGATCTTTTCTACGGGGTCTGACGCTCAGTGGAACGAA
AACTCACGTTAAGGGATTTTGGTCATGAGATTATCAAAAAGGATCTTCACCTAGATCCTTTTAAATTAAA
AATGAAGTTTTAAATCAATCTAAAGTATATATGAGTAAACTTGGTCTGACAGTTACCAATGCTTAATCAG
TGAGGCACCTATCTCAGCGATCTGTCTATTTCGTTCATCCATAGTTGCCTGACTCCCCGTCGTGTAGATA
ACTACGATACGGGAGGGCTTACCATCTGGCCCCAGTGCTGCAATGATACCGCGAGACCCACGCTCACCGG
CTCCAGATTTATCAGCAATAAACCAGCCAGCCGGAAGGGCCGAGCGCAGAAGTGGTCCTGCAACTTTATC
CGCCTCCATCCAGTCTATTAATTGTTGCCGGGAAGCTAGAGTAAGTAGTTCGCCAGTTAATAGTTTGCGC
AACGTTGTTGCCATTGCTACAGGCATCGTGGTGTCACGCTCGTCGTTTGGTATGGCTTCATTCAGCTCCG
GTTCCCAACGATCAAGGCGAGTTACATGATCCCCCATGTTGTGCAAAAAAGCGGTTAGCTCCTTCGGTCC
TCCGATCGTTGTCAGAAGTAAGTTGGCCGCAGTGTTATCACTCATGGTTATGGCAGCACTGCATAATTCT
CTTACTGTCATGCCATCCGTAAGATGCTTTTCTGTGACTGGTGAGTACTCAACCAAGTCATTCTGAGAAT
AGTGTATGCGGCGACCGAGTTGCTCTTGCCCGGCGTCAATACGGGATAATACCGCGCCACATAGCAGAAC
TTTAAAAGTGCTCATCATTGGAAAACGTTCTTCGGGGCGAAAACTCTCAAGGATCTTACCGCTGTTGAGA
TCCAGTTCGATGTAACCCACTCGTGCACCCAACTGATCTTCAGCATCTTTTACTTTCACCAGCGTTTCTG
GGTGAGCAAAAACAGGAAGGCAAAATGCCGCAAAAAAGGGAATAAGGGCGACACGGAAATGTTGAATACT
CATACTCTTCCTTTTTCAATATTATTGAAGCATTTATCAGGGTTATTGTCTCATGAGCGGATACATATTT
GAATGTATTTAGAAAAATAAACAAATAGGGGTTCCGCGCACATTTCCCCGAAAAGTGCCACCTGCCAGTG
C
