>Addgene plasmid #138137 | STEME-1 | depositor partial sequence | sequence record 266629 | APOBEC3A-wtTadA-TadA7.10-nCas9-UGI-NLS
ATGGAGGCCAGCCCGGCTAGCGGCCCAAGGCATCTCATGGACCCGCACATCTTCACCAGCAACTTCAACA
ACGGCATCGGCAGGCACAAGACCTACTTGTGCTACGAGGTGGAGAGGCTCGACAACGGAACCTCCGTGAA
GATGGACCAACACAGGGGGTTCCTCCACAACCAAGCCAAGAACCTCCTCTGCGGCTTCTACGGCAGGCAC
GCCGAGTTGAGGTTCCTCGACTTGGTGCCATCCCTCCAACTCGATCCAGCCCAAATCTACCGCGTGACCT
GGTTCATCTCCTGGTCCCCATGCTTCTCCTGGGGTTGCGCCGGCGAGGTTCGGGCTTTCCTCCAAGAAAA
CACCCACGTCCGCCTCCGCATTTTCGCCGCCAGGATCTATGATTACGACCCTCTCTACAAGGAGGCCCTC
CAGATGCTGCGGGACGCCGGTGCTCAGGTGAGTATCATGACCTACGACGAGTTCAAGCACTGCTGGGACA
CCTTCGTTGACCACCAGGGCTGCCCATTCCAACCATGGGACGGTCTGGATGAACACAGCCAAGCCTTGTC
CGGCAGGCTCCGGGCCATCCTCCAAAACCAGGGGAACTCCGGGAGCGAGACGCCAGGCACCTCCGAGTCG
GCCACCCCAGAATCTTCCGGCGGATCTTCTGGAGGATCTAGCGGCTCCGAGACACCAGGAACATCCGAAT
CCGCTACACCAGAGTCTTCTGGAGGATCTAGCGGAGGATCTTCCGAGGTGGAGTTCTCTCACGAGTATTG
GATGAGGCACGCTCTTACACTTGCTAAGAGAGCTTGGGACGAAAGAGAAGTGCCAGTTGGCGCCGTTCTT
GTGCATAATAATAGGGTGATCGGCGAGGGTTGGAATAGACCAATTGGAAGGCATGATCCAACAGCTCACG
CAGAGATTATGGCTCTCAGACAAGGCGGCCTCGTTATGCAGAACTACAGGCTCATTGACGCTACACTCTA
CGTGACACTCGAACCTTGCGTTATGTGCGCCGGAGCTATGATTCATTCTAGGATTGGCAGGGTCGTGTTT
GGAGCTAGGGACGCTAAAACAGGAGCCGCCGGATCTCTTATGGACGTGTTGCATCATCCAGGCATGAACC
ATAGGGTGGAGATTACAGAGGGCATTCTTGCAGACGAGTGCGCTGCTCTTCTTTCCGATTTCTTCAGGAT
GAGAAGGCAGGAGATTAAGGCCCAGAAGAAGGCTCAGTCTTCTACAGATAGCGGAGGATCTTCCGGAGGA
TCTAGCGGCTCCGAGACACCAGGAACATCCGAAAGCGCTACACCAGAATCTAGCGGAGGCTCTTCCGGAG
GATCTTCTGAAGTGGAGTTCTCCCACGAGTATTGGATGAGGCACGCTCTTACACTTGCTAAAAGGGCTAG
GGACGAAAGGGAAGTTCCAGTTGGAGCTGTTCTCGTGCTCAATAACAGGGTGATTGGCGAGGGTTGGAAT
AGAGCCATTGGACTCCATGATCCAACAGCTCACGCAGAGATTATGGCTCTTAGACAAGGCGGCCTCGTTA
TGCAGAATTACAGACTCATCGACGCCACACTCTACGTTACCTTCGAACCTTGCGTTATGTGCGCCGGAGC
TATGATCCATTCTAGGATTGGCAGGGTCGTGTTCGGCGTTAGAAACGCTAAGACAGGAGCTGCAGGCTCT
CTTATGGACGTTCTTCATTACCCAGGCATGAATCATAGAGTGGAGATCACAGAAGGCATTCTTGCAGACG
AGTGCGCAGCTCTCCTTTGCTATTTCTTCAGGATGCCGAGGCAAGTTTTCAACGCTCAGAAGAAGGCCCA
GTCTTCTACAGATTCCGGCGGATCTTCTGGAGGATCTAGCGGCTCCGAGACACCAGGAACATCCGAATCC
GCTACACCAGAGTCTTCTGGAGGATCTAGCGGAGGATCTGACAAGAAGTACTCGATCGGCCTCGCCATTG
GGACTAACTCTGTTGGCTGGGCCGTGATCACCGACGAGTACAAGGTGCCCTCAAAGAAGTTCAAGGTCCT
GGGCAACACCGATCGGCATTCCATCAAGAAGAATCTCATTGGCGCTCTCCTGTTCGACAGCGGCGAGACG
GCTGAGGCTACGCGGCTCAAGCGCACCGCCCGCAGGCGGTACACGCGCAGGAAGAATCGCATCTGCTACC
TGCAGGAGATTTTCTCCAACGAGATGGCGAAGGTTGACGATTCTTTCTTCCACAGGCTGGAGGAGTCATT
CCTCGTGGAGGAGGATAAGAAGCACGAGCGGCATCCAATCTTCGGCAACATTGTCGACGAGGTTGCCTAC
CACGAGAAGTACCCTACGATCTACCATCTGCGGAAGAAGCTCGTGGACTCCACAGATAAGGCGGACCTCC
GCCTGATCTACCTCGCTCTGGCCCACATGATTAAGTTCAGGGGCCATTTCCTGATCGAGGGGGATCTCAA
CCCGGACAATAGCGATGTTGACAAGCTGTTCATCCAGCTCGTGCAGACGTACAACCAGCTCTTCGAGGAG
AACCCCATTAATGCGTCAGGCGTCGACGCGAAGGCTATCCTGTCCGCTAGGCTCTCGAAGTCTCGGCGCC
TCGAGAACCTGATCGCCCAGCTGCCGGGCGAGAAGAAGAACGGCCTGTTCGGGAATCTCATTGCGCTCAG
CCTGGGGCTCACGCCCAACTTCAAGTCGAATTTCGATCTCGCTGAGGACGCCAAGCTGCAGCTCTCCAAG
GACACATACGACGATGACCTGGATAACCTCCTGGCCCAGATCGGCGATCAGTACGCGGACCTGTTCCTCG
CTGCCAAGAATCTGTCGGACGCCATCCTCCTGTCTGATATTCTCAGGGTGAACACCGAGATTACGAAGGC
TCCGCTCTCAGCCTCCATGATCAAGCGCTACGACGAGCACCATCAGGATCTGACCCTCCTGAAGGCGCTG
GTCAGGCAGCAGCTCCCCGAGAAGTACAAGGAGATCTTCTTCGATCAGTCGAAGAACGGCTACGCTGGGT
ACATTGACGGCGGGGCCTCTCAGGAGGAGTTCTACAAGTTCATCAAGCCGATTCTGGAGAAGATGGACGG
CACGGAGGAGCTGCTGGTGAAGCTCAATCGCGAGGACCTCCTGAGGAAGCAGCGGACATTCGATAACGGC
AGCATCCCACACCAGATTCATCTCGGGGAGCTGCACGCTATCCTGAGGAGGCAGGAGGACTTCTACCCTT
TCCTCAAGGATAACCGCGAGAAGATCGAGAAGATTCTGACTTTCAGGATCCCGTACTACGTCGGCCCACT
CGCTAGGGGCAACTCCCGCTTCGCTTGGATGACCCGCAAGTCAGAGGAGACGATCACGCCGTGGAACTTC
GAGGAGGTGGTCGACAAGGGCGCTAGCGCTCAGTCGTTCATCGAGAGGATGACGAATTTCGACAAGAACC
TGCCAAATGAGAAGGTGCTCCCTAAGCACTCGCTCCTGTACGAGTACTTCACAGTCTACAACGAGCTGAC
TAAGGTGAAGTATGTGACCGAGGGCATGAGGAAGCCGGCTTTCCTGTCTGGGGAGCAGAAGAAGGCCATC
GTGGACCTCCTGTTCAAGACCAACCGGAAGGTCACGGTTAAGCAGCTCAAGGAGGACTACTTCAAGAAGA
TTGAGTGCTTCGATTCGGTCGAGATCTCTGGCGTTGAGGACCGCTTCAACGCCTCCCTGGGGACCTACCA
CGATCTCCTGAAGATCATTAAGGATAAGGACTTCCTGGACAACGAGGAGAATGAGGATATCCTCGAGGAC
ATTGTGCTGACACTCACTCTGTTCGAGGACCGGGAGATGATCGAGGAGCGCCTGAAGACTTACGCCCATC
TCTTCGATGACAAGGTCATGAAGCAGCTCAAGAGGAGGAGGTACACCGGCTGGGGGAGGCTGAGCAGGAA
GCTCATCAACGGCATTCGGGACAAGCAGTCCGGGAAGACGATCCTCGACTTCCTGAAGAGCGATGGCTTC
GCGAACCGCAATTTCATGCAGCTGATTCACGATGACAGCCTCACATTCAAGGAGGATATCCAGAAGGCTC
AGGTGAGCGGCCAGGGGGACTCGCTGCACGAGCATATCGCGAACCTCGCTGGCTCGCCAGCTATCAAGAA
GGGGATTCTGCAGACCGTGAAGGTTGTGGACGAGCTGGTGAAGGTCATGGGCAGGCACAAGCCTGAGAAC
ATCGTCATTGAGATGGCCCGGGAGAATCAGACCACGCAGAAGGGCCAGAAGAACTCACGCGAGAGGATGA
AGAGGATCGAGGAGGGCATTAAGGAGCTGGGGTCCCAGATCCTCAAGGAGCACCCGGTGGAGAACACGCA
GCTGCAGAATGAGAAGCTCTACCTGTACTACCTCCAGAATGGCCGCGATATGTATGTGGACCAGGAGCTG
GATATTAACAGGCTCAGCGATTACGACGTCGATCATATCGTTCCACAGTCATTCCTGAAGGATGACTCCA
TTGACAACAAGGTCCTCACCAGGTCGGACAAGAACCGGGGCAAGTCTGATAATGTTCCTTCAGAGGAGGT
CGTTAAGAAGATGAAGAACTACTGGCGCCAGCTCCTGAATGCCAAGCTGATCACGCAGCGGAAGTTCGAT
AACCTCACAAAGGCTGAGAGGGGCGGGCTCTCTGAGCTGGACAAGGCGGGCTTCATCAAGAGGCAGCTGG
TCGAGACACGGCAGATCACTAAGCACGTTGCGCAGATTCTCGACTCACGGATGAACACTAAGTACGATGA
GAATGACAAGCTGATCCGCGAGGTGAAGGTCATCACCCTGAAGTCAAAGCTCGTCTCCGACTTCAGGAAG
GATTTCCAGTTCTACAAGGTTCGGGAGATCAACAATTACCACCATGCCCATGACGCGTACCTGAACGCGG
TGGTCGGCACAGCTCTGATCAAGAAGTACCCAAAGCTCGAGAGCGAGTTCGTGTACGGGGACTACAAGGT
TTACGATGTGAGGAAGATGATCGCCAAGTCGGAGCAGGAGATTGGCAAGGCTACCGCCAAGTACTTCTTC
TACTCTAACATTATGAATTTCTTCAAGACAGAGATCACTCTGGCCAATGGCGAGATCCGGAAGCGCCCCC
TCATCGAGACGAACGGCGAGACGGGGGAGATCGTGTGGGACAAGGGCAGGGATTTCGCGACCGTCAGGAA
GGTTCTCTCCATGCCACAAGTGAATATCGTCAAGAAGACAGAGGTCCAGACTGGCGGGTTCTCTAAGGAG
TCAATTCTGCCTAAGCGGAACAGCGACAAGCTCATCGCCCGCAAGAAGGACTGGGATCCGAAGAAGTACG
GCGGGTTCGACAGCCCCACTGTGGCCTACTCGGTCCTGGTTGTGGCGAAGGTTGAGAAGGGCAAGTCCAA
GAAGCTCAAGAGCGTGAAGGAGCTGCTGGGGATCACGATTATGGAGCGCTCCAGCTTCGAGAAGAACCCG
ATCGATTTCCTGGAGGCGAAGGGCTACAAGGAGGTGAAGAAGGACCTGATCATTAAGCTCCCCAAGTACT
CACTCTTCGAGCTGGAGAACGGCAGGAAGCGGATGCTGGCTTCCGCTGGCGAGCTGCAGAAGGGGAACGA
GCTGGCTCTGCCGTCCAAGTATGTGAACTTCCTCTACCTGGCCTCCCACTACGAGAAGCTCAAGGGCAGC
CCCGAGGACAACGAGCAGAAGCAGCTGTTCGTCGAGCAGCACAAGCATTACCTCGACGAGATCATTGAGC
AGATTTCCGAGTTCTCCAAGCGCGTGATCCTGGCCGACGCGAATCTGGATAAGGTCCTCTCCGCGTACAA
CAAGCACCGCGACAAGCCAATCAGGGAGCAGGCTGAGAATATCATTCATCTCTTCACCCTGACGAACCTC
GGCGCCCCTGCTGCTTTCAAGTACTTCGACACAACTATCGATCGCAAGAGGTACACAAGCACTAAGGAGG
TCCTGGACGCGACCCTCATCCACCAGTCGATTACCGGCCTCTACGAGACGCGCATCGACCTGTCTCAGCT
CGGGGGCGACAAGCGGCCAGCGGCGACGAAGAAGGCGGGGCAGGCGAAGAAGAAGAAGGAATTCTCCGGC
GGCAGCACCAACCTGTCCGACATCATCGAGAAGGAGACGGGCAAGCAACTCGTGATCCAGGAGAGCATCC
TCATGCTGCCAGAGGAGGTGGAGGAGGTCATCGGCAACAAGCCAGAGTCCGACATCCTGGTGCACACCGC
CTACGACGAGTCCACCGACGAGAACGTCATGCTCCTGACCAGCGACGCCCCAGAGTACAAGCCATGGGCC
CTCGTCATCCAGGACAGCAACGGGGAGAACAAGATCAAGATGCTGTCGGGGGGGAGCCCAAAGAAGAAGC
GGAAGGTGTAG
